Addgene plasmid #116495: pHAGE-PIK3CA-G118D
Purpose: Lentiviral expression of PIK3CA G118D
Depositing lab: Gordon Mills & Kenneth Scott. Depositing organization: Baylor College of Medicine. Publication: Systematic Functional Annotation of Somatic Mutations in Cancer. Ng PK, Li J, Jeong KJ, Shao S, Chen H, Tsang YH, Sengupta S, Wang Z, Bhavana VH, Tran R, Soewito S, Minussi DC, Moreno D, Kong K, Dogruluk T, Lu H, Gao J, Tokheim C, Zhou DC, Johnson AM, Zeng J, Ip CKM, Ju Z, Wester M, Yu S, Li Y, Vellano CP, Schultz N, Karchin R, Ding L, Lu Y, Cheung LWT, Chen K, Shaw KR, Meric-Bernstam F, Scott KL, Yi S, Sahni N, Liang H, Mills GB. Cancer Cell. 2018 Mar 12;33(3):450-462.e10. doi: 10.1016/j.ccell.2018.01.021. PubMed 29533785.
Backbone
  Vector backbone: pHAGE
  Vector type: Lentiviral
Growth in bacteria
  Bacterial resistance: Ampicillin, 100 μg/mL
  Growth temperature: 37°C
  Growth strain: Stbl3
  Copy number: High Copy
Gene/Insert
  Gene/Insert name: PIK3CA
  Species: H. sapiens (human)
  Mutation: G118D
  Entrez Gene: PIK3CA (a.k.a. CCM4, CLAPO, CLOVE, CWS5, HMH, MCAP, MCM, MCMTC, PI3K, PI3K-alpha, p110-alpha)
  Cloning method: Gateway Cloning
Terms and licenses: Academic/Nonprofit Terms; Industry Terms: Not Available to Industry
How to cite: pHAGE-PIK3CA-G118D was a gift from Gordon Mills & Kenneth Scott (Addgene plasmid # 116495 ; http://n2t.net/addgene:116495 ; RRID:Addgene_116495)
