[The description below was written by a language model from this plasmid's Addgene catalogue record and pLannotate feature annotations shown in this document.]
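Description:
pHAGE-PIK3CA-G118D is an 11.7 kb HIV-1-based lentiviral expression plasmid built on the pHAGE backbone for delivering a mutant form of human PIK3CA, the p110-alpha catalytic subunit of phosphoinositide 3-kinase, into mammalian cells. In bacteria it is maintained through a high-copy ColE1/pUC-type origin and selected with ampicillin via the bla gene. The backbone also retains small remnants of lac regulatory sequence, an SV40 origin fragment and an SV40 poly(A) fragment. The viral portion comprises a truncated 5' LTR, the Ψ packaging signal with a short gag fragment, the Rev response element for Rev-dependent nuclear export of the genomic RNA, the cPPT/CTS element and a ΔU3 self-inactivating 3' LTR. After integration, expression therefore depends on the internal promoter rather than on LTR activity. Because the plasmid lacks the viral structural and enzymatic genes, particle production requires these functions to be supplied in trans.

The payload is driven by the strong constitutive human EF-1α promoter. The PIK3CA open reading frame carrying the G118D substitution was introduced by Gateway recombination and is flanked by attB1 and attB2 sites. A V5 epitope tag lies downstream of attB2, but the record does not state whether it is translated in frame with the insert. An EMCV IRES followed by EGFP allows the fluorescent reporter to be translated from the same transcript, marking transduced cells, and a WPRE enhances transcript expression. No mammalian drug-selection marker is annotated. The construct comes from a study that systematically annotated the functional effects of somatic cancer mutations, and it is suited to stable expression of this variant for such assays.
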