Features (pLannotate 1.2.2; 27 found; start..end, strand, type, name):
    377..634     +  LTR            5' LTR (truncated): truncated 5' long terminal repeat (LTR) from HIV-1
    681..806     +  misc_feature   HIV-1 Ψ: packaging signal of human immunodeficiency virus type 1
    790..1128    +  CDS            HIV-1 gag (fragment): gag protein from human immunodeficiency virus 1; gag
   1303..1536    +  misc_feature   RRE: The Rev response element (RRE) of HIV-1 allows for Rev-dependent mRNA export from the nucleus to the cytoplasm.
   1913..2013    +  CDS            Rev (fragment): human immunodeficiency virus 1 (HIV-1) Rev protein; rev; enhances nuclear export of unspliced and incompletely spliced viral mRNAs
   2058..2175    +  misc_feature   cPPT/CTS: central polypurine tract and central termination sequence of HIV-1
   2223..3401    +  promoter       EF-1α promoter: strong constitutive promoter for human elongation factor EF-1α
   3422..3442    +  protein_bind   attB1: mutant version of attB; core recombination site for the Gateway® BP reaction BP Clonase™
   3448..6651    +  CDS            PIK3CA: PK3CA_HUMAN - Experimental evidence at protein level: Swiss-Prot protein existence level 1. Phosphoinositide-3-kinase (PI3K) phosphorylates phosphatidylinositol (PI) and its phosphorylated derivatives at position 3 of the inositol ring to produce 3-phosphoinositides (PubMed:15135396, PubMed:23936502, PubMed:28676499). Uses ATP and PtdIns(4,5)P2 (phosphatidylinositol 4,5-bisphosphate) to generate phosphatidylinositol 3,4,5-trisphosphate (PIP3) (PubMed:15135396, PubMed:28676499). PIP3 plays a key role by recruiting PH domain- containing proteins to the membrane, including AKT1 and PDPK1, activat
   6656..6680    -  protein_bind   attB2: mutant version of attB; recombination site for the Gateway® BP reaction BP Clonase™
   6733..6774    +  CDS            V5 tag: epitope tag from simian virus 5
   6900..7362    +  misc_feature   IRES: internal ribosome entry site (IRES) of the encephalomyocarditis virus (EMCV)
   7376..8095    +  CDS            EGFP: the original enhanced GFP (Yang et al., 1996) mammalian codon-optimized
   8109..8697    +  misc_feature   WPRE: woodchuck hepatitis virus posttranscriptional regulatory element
   8705..8770    +  CDS            nef (fragment): NEF_HV1Z2 - Experimental evidence at protein level: Swiss-Prot protein existence level 1. Extracellular Nef protein targets CD4(+) T-lymphocytes for apoptosis by interacting with CXCR4 surface receptors. From Human immunodeficiency virus type 1 group M subtype D (isolate Z2/CDC-Z34) (HIV-1).
   8772..9005    +  LTR            3' LTR (ΔU3): self-inactivating 3' long terminal repeat (LTR) from HIV-1
   9210..9314    +  promoter       AmpR promoter: bla
   9315..10175   +  CDS            AmpR: β-lactamase; bla; confers resistance to ampicillin, carbenicillin, and related antibiotics
  10346..10934   +  rep_origin     ori: high-copy-number ColE1/pMB1/pBR322/pUC origin of replication
  11117..11171   +  CDS            lacI (fragment): lac repressor; lacI; The lac repressor binds to the lac operator to inhibit transcription in E. coli. This inhibition can be relieved by adding lactose or isopropyl-β-D-thiogalactopyranoside (IPTG).
  11177..11270   +  rep_origin     SV40 ori (fragment): SV40 origin of replication
  11295..11332   +  CDS            lacI (fragment): lac repressor; lacI; The lac repressor binds to the lac operator to inhibit transcription in E. coli. This inhibition can be relieved by adding lactose or isopropyl-β-D-thiogalactopyranoside (IPTG).
  11345..11366   +  protein_bind   CAP binding site: CAP binding activates transcription in the presence of cAMP. E. coli catabolite activator protein
  11381..11411   +  promoter       lac promoter: promoter for the E. coli lac operon
  11415..11437   +  protein_bind   lac operator (fragment): The lac repressor binds to the lac operator to inhibit transcription in E. coli. This inhibition can be relieved by adding lactose or isopropyl-β-D-thiogalactopyranoside (IPTG). lac repressor encoded by lacI
  11469..11552   +  polyA_signal   SV40 poly(A) signal (fragment): SV40 polyadenylation signal
  11719..329     +  CDS            nef (fragment) (across the origin): NEF_HV1BR - Experimental evidence at protein level: Swiss-Prot protein existence level 1. Extracellular Nef protein targets CD4(+) T-lymphocytes for apoptosis by interacting with CXCR4 surface receptors (PubMed:14990729). From Human immunodeficiency virus type 1 group M subtype B (isolate BRU/LAI) (HIV-1).
>Addgene plasmid #116495 | pHAGE-PIK3CA-G118D | addgene full sequence | sequence record 242623 | Addgene NGS Result
TGGAAGGGCTAATTCACTCCCAAAGAAGACAAGATATCCTTGATCTGTGGATCTACCACACACAAGGCTA
CTTCCCTGATTAGCAGAACTACACACCAGGGCCAGGGGTCAGATATCCACTGACCTTTGGATGGTGCTAC
AAGCTAGTACCAGTTGAGCCAGATAAGGTAGAAGAGGCCAATAAAGGAGAGAACACCAGCTTGTTACACC
CTGTGAGCCTGCATGGGATGGATGACCCGGAGAGAGAAGTGTTAGAGTGGAGGTTTGACAGCCGCCTAGC
ATTTCATCACGTGGCCCGAGAGCTGCATCCGGAGTACTTCAAGAACTGCTGATATCGAGCTTGCTACAAG
GGACTTTCCGCTGGGGACTTTCCAGGGAGGCGTGGCCTGGGCGGGACTGGGGAGTGGCGAGCCCTCAGAT
CCTGCATATAAGCAGCTGCTTTTTGCCTGTACTGGGTCTCTCTGGTTAGACCAGATCTGAGCCTGGGAGC
TCTCTGGCTAACTAGGGAACCCACTGCTTAAGCCTCAATAAAGCTTGCCTTGAGTGCTTCAAGTAGTGTG
TGCCCGTCTGTTGTGTGACTCTGGTAACTAGAGATCCCTCAGACCCTTTTAGTCAGTGTGGAAAATCTCT
AGCAGTGGCGCCCGAACAGGGACTTGAAAGCGAAAGGGAAACCAGAGGAGCTCTCTCGACGCAGGACTCG
GCTTGCTGAAGCGCGCACGGCAAGAGGCGAGGGGCGGCGACTGGTGAGTACGCCAAAAATTTTGACTAGC
GGAGGCTAGAAGGAGAGAGATGGGTGCGAGAGCGTCAGTATTAAGCGGGGGAGAATTAGATCGCGATGGG
AAAAAATTCGGTTAAGGCCAGGGGGAAAGAAAAAATATAAATTAAAACATATAGTATGGGCAAGCAGGGA
GCTAGAACGATTCGCAGTTAATCCTGGCCTGTTAGAAACATCAGAAGGCTGTAGACAAATACTGGGACAG
CTACAACCATCCCTTCAGACAGGATCAGAAGAACTTAGATCATTATATAATACAGTAGCAACCCTCTATT
GTGTGCATCAAAGGATAGAGATAAAAGACACCAAGGAAGCTTTAGACAAGATAGAGGAAGAGCAAAACAA
AAGTAAGACCACCGCACAGCAAGCGGCCGGCCGCTGATCTTCAGACCTGGAGGAGGAGATATGAGGGACA
ATTGGAGAAGTGAATTATATAAATATAAAGTAGTAAAAATTGAACCATTAGGAGTAGCACCCACCAAGGC
AAAGAGAAGAGTGGTGCAGAGAGAAAAAAGAGCAGTGGGAATAGGAGCTTTGTTCCTTGGGTTCTTGGGA
GCAGCAGGAAGCACTATGGGCGCAGCGTCAATGACGCTGACGGTACAGGCCAGACAATTATTGTCTGGTA
TAGTGCAGCAGCAGAACAATTTGCTGAGGGCTATTGAGGCGCAACAGCATCTGTTGCAACTCACAGTCTG
GGGCATCAAGCAGCTCCAGGCAAGAATCCTGGCTGTGGAAAGATACCTAAAGGATCAACAGCTCCTGGGG
ATTTGGGGTTGCTCTGGAAAACTCATTTGCACCACTGCTGTGCCTTGGAATGCTAGTTGGAGTAATAAAT
CTCTGGAACAGATTTGGAATCACACGACCTGGATGGAGTGGGACAGAGAAATTAACAATTACACAAGCTT
AATACACTCCTTAATTGAAGAATCGCAAAACCAGCAAGAAAAGAATGAACAAGAATTATTGGAATTAGAT
AAATGGGCAAGTTTGTGGAATTGGTTTAACATAACAAATTGGCTGTGGTATATAAAATTATTCATAATGA
TAGTAGGAGGCTTGGTAGGTTTAAGAATAGTTTTTGCTGTACTTTCTATAGTGAATAGAGTTAGGCAGGG
ATATTCACCATTATCGTTTCAGACCCACCTCCCAACCCCGAGGGGACCCGACAGGCCCGAAGGAATAGAA
GAAGAAGGTGGAGAGAGAGACAGAGACAGATCCATTCGATTAGTGAACGGATCTCGACGGTATCGCCGAA
TTCACAAATGGCAGTATTCATCCACAATTTTAAAAGAAAAGGGGGGATTGGGGGGTACAGTGCAGGGGAA
AGAATAGTAGACATAATAGCAACAGACATACAAACTAAAGAATTACAAAAACAAATTACAAAAATTCAAA
ATTTTCGGGTTTATTACAGGGACAGCAGAGATCCAGTTTGGACTAGTCGTGAGGCTCCGGTGCCCGTCAG
TGGGCAGAGCGCACATCGCCCACAGTCCCCGAGAAGTTGGGGGGAGGGGTCGGCAATTGAACCGGTGCCT
AGAGAAGGTGGCGCGGGGTAAACTGGGAAAGTGATGTCGTGTACTGGCTCCGCCTTTTTCCCGAGGGTGG
GGGAGAACCGTATATAAGTGCAGTAGTCGCCGTGAACGTTCTTTTTCGCAACGGGTTTGCCGCCAGAACA
CAGGTAAGTGCCGTGTGTGGTTCCCGCGGGCCTGGCCTCTTTACGGGTTATGGCCCTTGCGTGCCTTGAA
TTACTTCCACCTGGCTGCAGTACGTGATTCTTGATCCCGAGCTTCGGGTTGGAAGTGGGTGGGAGAGTTC
GAGGCCTTGCGCTTAAGGAGCCCCTTCGCCTCGTGCTTGAGTTGAGGCCTGGCCTGGGCGCTGGGGCCGC
CGCGTGCGAATCTGGTGGCACCTTCGCGCCTGTCTCGCTGCTTTCGATAAGTCTCTAGCCATTTAAAATT
TTTGATGACCTGCTGCGACGCTTTTTTTCTGGCAAGATAGTCTTGTAAATGCGGGCCAAGATCTGCACAC
TGGTATTTCGGTTTTTGGGGCCGCGGGCGGCGACGGGGCCCGTGCGTCCCAGCGCACATGTTCGGCGAGG
CGGGGCCTGCGAGCGCGGCCACCGAGAATCGGACGGGGGTAGTCTCAAGCTGGCCGGCCTGCTCTGGTGC
CTGGCCTCGCGCCGCCGTGTATCGCCCCGCCCTGGGCGGCAAGGCTGGCCCGGTCGGCACCAGTTGCGTG
AGCGGAAAGATGGCCGCTTCCCGGCCCTGCTGCAGGGAGCTCAAAATGGAGGACGCGGCGCTCGGGAGAG
CGGGCGGGTGAGTCACCCACACAAAGGAAAAGGGCCTTTCCGTCCTCAGCCGTCGCTTCATGTGACTCCA
CGGAGTACCGGGCGCCGTCCAGGCACCTCGATTAGTTCTCGAGCTTTTGGAGTACGTCGTCTTTAGGTTG
GGGGGAGGGGTTTTATGCGATGGAGTTTCCCCACACTGAGTGGGTGGAGACTGAAGTTAGGCCAGCTTGG
CACTTGATGTAATTCTCCTTGGAATTTGCCCTTTTTGAGTTTGGATCTTGGTTCATTCTCAAGCCTCAGA
CAGTGGTTCAAAGTTTTTTTCTTCCATTTCAGGTGTCGTGAAGCGGCCCTGCAGATATCAACAAGTTTGT
ACAAAAAAGCAGGCACCATGCCTCCAAGACCATCATCAGGTGAACTGTGGGGCATCCACTTGATGCCCCC
AAGAATCCTAGTAGAATGTTTACTACCAAATGGAATGATAGTGACTTTAGAATGCCTCCGTGAGGCTACA
TTAATAACCATAAAGCATGAACTATTTAAAGAAGCAAGAAAATACCCCCTCCATCAACTTCTTCAAGATG
AATCTTCTTACATTTTCGTAAGTGTTACTCAAGAAGCAGAAAGGGAAGAATTTTTTGATGAAACAAGACG
ACTTTGTGACCTTCGGCTTTTTCAACCCTTTTTAAAAGTAATTGAACCAGTAGGCAACCGTGAAGAAAAG
ATCCTCAATCGAGAAATTGATTTTGCTATCGGCATGCCAGTGTGTGAATTTGATATGGTTAAAGATCCAG
AAGTACAGGACTTCCGAAGAAATATTCTGAACGTTTGTAAAGAAGCTGTGGATCTTAGGGACCTCAATTC
ACCTCATAGTAGAGCAATGTATGTCTATCCTCCAAATGTAGAATCTTCACCAGAATTGCCAAAGCACATA
TATAATAAATTAGATAAAGGGCAAATAATAGTGGTGATCTGGGTAATAGTTTCTCCAAATAATGACAAGC
AGAAGTATACTCTGAAAATCAACCATGACTGTGTACCAGAACAAGTAATTGCTGAAGCAATCAGGAAAAA
AACTCGAAGTATGTTGCTATCCTCTGAACAACTAAAACTCTGTGTTTTAGAATATCAGGGCAAGTATATT
TTAAAAGTGTGTGGATGTGATGAATACTTCCTAGAAAAATATCCTCTGAGTCAGTATAAGTATATAAGAA
GCTGTATAATGCTTGGGAGGATGCCCAATTTGATGTTGATGGCTAAAGAAAGCCTTTATTCTCAACTGCC
AATGGACTGTTTTACAATGCCATCTTATTCCAGACGCATTTCCACAGCTACACCATATATGAATGGAGAA
ACATCTACAAAATCCCTTTGGGTTATAAATAGTGCACTCAGAATAAAAATTCTTTGTGCAACCTACGTGA
ATGTAAATATTCGAGACATTGATAAGATCTATGTTCGAACAGGTATCTACCATGGAGGAGAACCCTTATG
TGACAATGTGAACACTCAAAGAGTACCTTGTTCCAATCCCAGGTGGAATGAATGGCTGAATTATGATATA
TACATTCCTGATCTTCCTCGTGCTGCTCGACTTTGCCTTTCCATTTGCTCTGTTAAAGGCCGAAAGGGTG
CTAAAGAGGAACACTGTCCATTGGCATGGGGAAATATAAACTTGTTTGATTACACAGACACTCTAGTATC
TGGAAAAATGGCTTTGAATCTTTGGCCAGTACCTCATGGATTAGAAGATTTGCTGAACCCTATTGGTGTT
ACTGGATCAAATCCAAATAAAGAAACTCCATGCTTAGAGTTGGAGTTTGACTGGTTCAGCAGTGTGGTAA
AGTTCCCAGATATGTCAGTGATTGAAGAGCATGCCAATTGGTCTGTATCCCGAGAAGCAGGATTTAGCTA
TTCCCACGCAGGACTGAGTAACAGACTAGCTAGAGACAATGAATTAAGGGAAAATGACAAAGAACAGCTC
AAAGCAATTTCTACACGAGATCCTCTCTCTGAAATCACTGAGCAGGAGAAAGATTTTCTATGGAGTCACA
GACACTATTGTGTAACTATCCCCGAAATTCTACCCAAATTGCTTCTGTCTGTTAAATGGAATTCTAGAGA
TGAAGTAGCCCAGATGTATTGCTTGGTAAAAGATTGGCCTCCAATCAAACCTGAACAGGCTATGGAACTT
CTGGACTGTAATTACCCAGATCCTATGGTTCGAGGTTTTGCTGTTCGGTGCTTGGAAAAATATTTAACAG
ATGACAAACTTTCTCAGTATTTAATTCAGCTAGTACAGGTCCTAAAATATGAACAATATTTGGATAACTT
GCTTGTGAGATTTTTACTGAAGAAAGCATTGACTAATCAAAGGATTGGGCACTTTTTCTTTTGGCATTTA
AAATCTGAGATGCACAATAAAACAGTTAGCCAGAGGTTTGGCCTGCTTTTGGAGTCCTATTGTCGTGCAT
GTGGGATGTATTTGAAGCACCTGAATAGGCAAGTCGAGGCAATGGAAAAGCTCATTAACTTAACTGACAT
TCTCAAACAGGAGAAGAAGGATGAAACACAAAAGGTACAGATGAAGTTTTTAGTTGAGCAAATGAGGCGA
CCAGATTTCATGGATGCTCTACAGGGCTTTCTGTCTCCTCTAAACCCTGCTCATCAACTAGGAAACCTCA
GGCTTGAAGAGTGTCGAATTATGTCCTCTGCAAAAAGGCCACTGTGGTTGAATTGGGAGAACCCAGACAT
CATGTCAGAGTTACTGTTTCAGAACAATGAGATCATCTTTAAAAATGGGGATGATTTACGGCAAGATATG
CTAACACTTCAAATTATTCGTATTATGGAAAATATCTGGCAAAATCAAGGTCTTGATCTTCGAATGTTAC
CTTATGGTTGTCTGTCAATCGGTGACTGTGTGGGACTTATTGAGGTGGTGCGAAATTCTCACACTATTAT
GCAAATTCAGTGCAAAGGCGGCTTGAAAGGTGCACTGCAGTTCAACAGCCACACACTACATCAGTGGCTC
AAAGACAAGAACAAAGGAGAAATATATGATGCAGCCATTGACCTGTTTACACGTTCATGTGCTGGATACT
GTGTAGCTACCTTCATTTTGGGAATTGGAGATCGTCACAATAGTAACATCATGGTGAAAGACGATGGACA
ACTGTTTCATATAGATTTTGGACACTTTTTGGATCACAAGAAGAAAAAATTTGGTTATAAACGAGAACGT
GTGCCATTTGTTTTGACACAGGATTTCTTAATAGTGATTAGTAAAGGAGCCCAAGAATGCACAAAGACAA
GAGAATTTGAGAGGTTTCAGGAGATGTGTTACAAGGCTTATCTAGCTATTCGACAGCATGCCAATCTCTT
CATAAATCTTTTCTCAATGATGCTTGGCTCTGGAATGCCAGAACTACAATCTTTTGATGACATTGCATAC
ATTCGAAAGACCCTAGCCTTAGATAAAACTGAGCAAGAGGCTTTGGAGTATTTCATGAAACAAATGAATG
ATGCACATCATGGTGGCTGGACAACAAAAATGGATTGGATCTTCCACACAATTAAACAGCATGCATTGAA
CTAGAACCCAGCTTTCTTGTACAAAGTGGTTGATATCCAGCACAGTGGCGGCCGCTCGAGTCTAGAGGGC
CCGCGGTTCGAAGGTAAGCCTATCCCTAACCCTCTCCTCGGTCTCGATTCTACGCGTACCGGTTAGTAAT
GAGATCCCTCCCCCCCCCCTAACGTTACTGGCCGAAGCCGCTTGGAATAAGGCCGGTGTGCGTTTGTCTA
TATGTTATTTTCCACCATATTGCCGTCTTTTGGCAATGTGAGGGCCCGGAAACCTGGCCCTGTCTTCTTG
ACGAGCATTCCTAGGGGTCTTTCCCCTCTCGCCAAAGGAATGCAAGGTCTGTTGAATGTCGTGAAGGAAG
CAGTTCCTCTGGAAGCTTCTTGAAGACAAACAACGTCTGTAGCGACCCTTTGCAGGCAGCGGAACCCCCC
ACCTGGCGACAGGTGCCTCTGCGGCCAAAAGCCACGTGTATAAGATACACCTGCAAAGGCGGCACAACCC
CAGTGCCACGTTGTGAGTTGGATAGTTGTGGAAAGAGTCAAATGGCTCTCCTCAAGCGTATTCAACAAGG
GGCTGAAGGATGCCCAGAAGGTACCCCATTGTATGGGATCTGATCTGGGGCCTCGGTGCACATGCTTTAC
ATGTGTTTAGTCGAGGTTAAAAAAACGTCTAGGCCCCCCGAACCACGGGGACGTGGTTTTCCTTTGAAAA
ACACGATGATAATATGGCCACACATATGGTGAGCAAGGGCGAGGAGCTGTTCACCGGGGTGGTGCCCATC
CTGGTCGAGCTGGACGGCGACGTAAACGGCCACAAGTTCAGCGTGTCCGGCGAGGGCGAGGGCGATGCCA
CCTACGGCAAGCTGACCCTGAAGTTCATCTGCACCACCGGCAAGCTGCCCGTGCCCTGGCCCACCCTCGT
GACCACCCTGACCTACGGCGTGCAGTGCTTCAGCCGCTACCCCGACCACATGAAGCAGCACGACTTCTTC
AAGTCCGCCATGCCCGAAGGCTACGTCCAGGAGCGCACCATCTTCTTCAAGGACGACGGCAACTACAAGA
CCCGCGCCGAGGTGAAGTTCGAGGGCGACACCCTGGTGAACCGCATCGAGCTGAAGGGCATCGACTTCAA
GGAGGACGGCAACATCCTGGGGCACAAGCTGGAGTACAACTACAACAGCCACAACGTCTATATCATGGCC
GACAAGCAGAAGAACGGCATCAAGGTGAACTTCAAGATCCGCCACAACATCGAGGACGGCAGCGTGCAGC
TCGCCGACCACTACCAGCAGAACACCCCCATCGGCGACGGCCCCGTGCTGCTGCCCGACAACCACTACCT
GAGCACCCAGTCCGCCCTGAGCAAAGACCCCAACGAGAAGCGCGATCACATGGTCCTGCTGGAGTTCGTG
ACCGCCGCCGGGATCACTCTCGGCATGGACGAGCTGTACAAGTAAATCGATAGATCCTAATCAACCTCTG
GATTACAAAATTTGTGAAAGATTGACTGGTATTCTTAACTATGTTGCTCCTTTTACGCTATGTGGATACG
CTGCTTTAATGCCTTTGTATCATGCTATTGCTTCCCGTATGGCTTTCATTTTCTCCTCCTTGTATAAATC
CTGGTTGCTGTCTCTTTATGAGGAGTTGTGGCCCGTTGTCAGGCAACGTGGCGTGGTGTGCACTGTGTTT
GCTGACGCAACCCCCACTGGTTGGGGCATTGCCACCACCTGTCAGCTCCTTTCCGGGACTTTCGCTTTCC
CCCTCCCTATTGCCACGGCGGAACTCATCGCCGCCTGCCTTGCCCGCTGCTGGACAGGGGCTCGGCTGTT
GGGCACTGACAATTCCGTGGTGTTGTCGGGGAAATCATCGTCCTTTCCTTGGCTGCTCGCCTGTGTTGCC
ACCTGGATTCTGCGCGGGACGTCCTTCTGCTACGTCCCTTCGGCCCTCAATCCAGCGGACCTTCCTTCCC
GCGGCCTGCTGCCGGCTCTGCGGCCTCTTCCGCGTCTTCGCCTTCGCCCTCAGACGAGTCGGATCTCCCT
TTGGGCCGCCTCCCCGCCTGAGATCCTTTAAGACCAATGACTTACAAGGCAGCTGTAGATCTTAGCCACT
TTTTAAAAGAAAAGGGGGGACTGGAAGGGCTAATTCACTCCCAACGAAGACAAGATCTGCTTTTTGCTTG
TACTGGGTCTCTCTGGTTAGACCAGATCTGAGCCTGGGAGCTCTCTGGCTAACTAGGGAACCCACTGCTT
AAGCCTCAATAAAGCTTGCCTTGAGTGCTTCAAGTAGTGTGTGCCCGTCTGTTGTGTGACTCTGGTAACT
AGAGATCCCTCAGACCCTTTTAGTCAGTGTGGAAAATCTCTAGCAGTAGTAGTTCATGTCATCTTATTAT
TCAGTATTTATAACTTGCAAAGAAATGAATATCAGAGAGTGAGAGGCCCGGGTTAATTAAGGAAAGGGCT
AGATCATTCTTGAAGACGAAAGGGCCTCGTGATACGCCTATTTTTATAGGTTAATGTCATGATAATAATG
GTTTCTTAGACGTCAGGTGGCACTTTTCGGGGAAATGTGCGCGGAACCCCTATTTGTTTATTTTTCTAAA
TACATTCAAATATGTATCCGCTCATGAGACAATAACCCTGATAAATGCTTCAATAATATTGAAAAAGGAA
GAGTATGAGTATTCAACATTTCCGTGTCGCCCTTATTCCCTTTTTTGCGGCATTTTGCCTTCCTGTTTTT
GCTCACCCAGAAACGCTGGTGAAAGTAAAAGATGCTGAAGATCAGTTGGGTGCACGAGTGGGTTACATCG
AACTGGATCTCAACAGCGGTAAGATCCTTGAGAGTTTTCGCCCCGAAGAACGTTTTCCAATGATGAGCAC
TTTTAAAGTTCTGCTATGTGGCGCGGTATTATCCCGTGTTGACGCCGGGCAAGAGCAACTCGGTCGCCGC
ATACACTATTCTCAGAATGACTTGGTTGAGTACTCACCAGTCACAGAAAAGCATCTTACGGATGGCATGA
CAGTAAGAGAATTATGCAGTGCTGCCATAACCATGAGTGATAACACTGCGGCCAACTTACTTCTGACAAC
GATCGGAGGACCGAAGGAGCTAACCGCTTTTTTGCACAACATGGGGGATCATGTAACTCGCCTTGATCGT
TGGGAACCGGAGCTGAATGAAGCCATACCAAACGACGAGCGTGACACCACGATGCCTGTAGCAATGGCAA
CAACGTTGCGCAAACTATTAACTGGCGAACTACTTACTCTAGCTTCCCGGCAACAATTAATAGACTGGAT
GGAGGCGGATAAAGTTGCAGGACCACTTCTGCGCTCGGCCCTTCCGGCTGGCTGGTTTATTGCTGATAAA
TCTGGAGCCGGTGAGCGTGGGTCTCGCGGTATCATTGCAGCACTGGGGCCAGATGGTAAGCCCTCCCGTA
TCGTAGTTATCTACACGACGGGGAGTCAGGCAACTATGGATGAACGAAATAGACAGATCGCTGAGATAGG
TGCCTCACTGATTAAGCATTGGTAACTGTCAGACCAAGTTTACTCATATATACTTTAGATTGATTTAAAA
CTTCATTTTTAATTTAAAAGGATCTAGGTGAAGATCCTTTTTGATAATCTCATGACCAAAATCCCTTAAC
GTGAGTTTTCGTTCCACTGAGCGTCAGACCCCGTAGAAAAGATCAAAGGATCTTCTTGAGATCCTTTTTT
TCTGCGCGTAATCTGCTGCTTGCAAACAAAAAAACCACCGCTACCAGCGGTGGTTTGTTTGCCGGATCAA
GAGCTACCAACTCTTTTTCCGAAGGTAACTGGCTTCAGCAGAGCGCAGATACCAAATACTGTTCTTCTAG
TGTAGCCGTAGTTAGGCCACCACTTCAAGAACTCTGTAGCACCGCCTACATACCTCGCTCTGCTAATCCT
GTTACCAGTGGCTGCTGCCAGTGGCGATAAGTCGTGTCTTACCGGGTTGGACTCAAGACGATAGTTACCG
GATAAGGCGCAGCGGTCGGGCTGAACGGGGGGTTCGTGCACACAGCCCAGCTTGGAGCGAACGACCTACA
CCGAACTGAGATACCTACAGCGTGAGCTATGAGAAAGCGCCACGCTTCCCGAAGGGAGAAAGGCGGACAG
GTATCCGGTAAGCGGCAGGGTCGGAACAGGAGAGCGCACGAGGGAGCTTCCAGGGGGAAACGCCTGGTAT
CTTTATAGTCCTGTCGGGTTTCGCCACCTCTGACTTGAGCGTCGATTTTTGTGATGCTCGTCAGGGGGGC
GGAGCCTATGGAAAAACGCCAGCAACGCGGCCTTTTTACGGTTCCTGGCCTTTTGCTGGCCTTTTGCTCA
CATGTTCTTTCCTGCGTTATCCCCTGATTCTGTGGATAACCGTATTACCGCCTTTGAGTGAGCTGATACC
GCTCGCCGCAGCCGAACGACCGAGCGCAGCGAGTCAGTGAGCGAGGAAGCGGAAGAGCGCCCAATACGCA
AACCGCCTCTCCCCGCGCGTTGGCCGATTCATTAATGCAGCAAGCTCATGGCTGACTAATTTTTTTTATT
TATGCAGAGGCCGAGGCCGCCTCGGCCTCTGAGCTATTCCAGAAGTAGTGAGGAGGCTTTTTTGGAGGCC
TAGGCTTTTGCAAAAAGCTCCCCGTGGCACGACAGGTTTCCCGACTGGAAAGCGGGCAGTGAGCGCAACG
CAATTAATGTGAGTTAGCTCACTCATTAGGCACCCCAGGCTTTACACTTTATGCTTCCGGCTCGTATGTT
GTGTGGAATTGTGAGCGGATAACAATTTCACACAGGAAACAGCTATGACATGATTACGAATTTCACAAAT
AAAGCATTTTTTTCACTGCATTCTAGTTGTGGTTTGTCCAAACTCATCAATGTATCTTATCATGTCTGGA
TCAACTGGATAACTCAAGCTAACCAAAATCATCCCAAACTTCCCACCCCATACCCTATTACCACTGCCAA
TTACCTGTGGTTTCATTTACTCTAAACCTGTGATTCCTCTGAATTATTTTCATTTTAAAGAAATTGTATT
TGTTAAATATGTACTACAAACTTAGTAGT
