>Addgene plasmid #116495 | pHAGE-PIK3CA-G118D | depositor partial sequence | sequence record 219369 | insert
ATGCCTCCACGACCATCATCAGGTGAACTGTGGGGCATCCACTTGATGCCCCCAAGAATCCTAGTAGAAT
GTTTACTACCAAATGGAATGATAGTGACTTTAGAATGCCTCCGTGAGGCTACATTAATAACCATAAAGCA
TGAACTATTTAAAGAAGCAAGAAAATACCCCCTCCATCAACTTCTTCAAGATGAATCTTCTTACATTTTC
GTAAGTGTTACTCAAGAAGCAGAAAGGGAAGAATTTTTTGATGAAACAAGACGACTTTGTGACCTTCGGC
TTTTTCAACCCTTTTTAAAAGTAATTGAACCAGTAGGCAACCGTGAAGAAAAGATCCTCAATCGAGAAAT
TGATTTTGCTATCGGCATGCCAGTGTGTGAATTTGATATGGTTAAAGATCCAGAAGTACAGGACTTCCGA
AGAAATATTCTGAACGTTTGTAAAGAAGCTGTGGATCTTAGGGACCTCAATTCACCTCATAGTAGAGCAA
TGTATGTCTATCCTCCAAATGTAGAATCTTCACCAGAATTGCCAAAGCACATATATAATAAATTAGATAA
AGGGCAAATAATAGTGGTGATCTGGGTAATAGTTTCTCCAAATAATGACAAGCAGAAGTATACTCTGAAA
ATCAACCATGACTGTGTACCAGAACAAGTAATTGCTGAAGCAATCAGGAAAAAAACTCGAAGTATGTTGC
TATCCTCTGAACAACTAAAACTCTGTGTTTTAGAATATCAGGGCAAGTATATTTTAAAAGTGTGTGGATG
TGATGAATACTTCCTAGAAAAATATCCTCTGAGTCAGTATAAGTATATAAGAAGCTGTATAATGCTTGGG
AGGATGCCCAATTTGATGTTGATGGCTAAAGAAAGCCTTTATTCTCAACTGCCAATGGACTGTTTTACAA
TGCCATCTTATTCCAGACGCATTTCCACAGCTACACCATATATGAATGGAGAAACATCTACAAAATCCCT
TTGGGTTATAAATAGTGCACTCAGAATAAAAATTCTTTGTGCAACCTACGTGAATGTAAATATTCGAGAC
ATTGATAAGATCTATGTTCGAACAGGTATCTACCATGGAGGAGAACCCTTATGTGACAATGTGAACACTC
AAAGAGTACCTTGTTCCAATCCCAGGTGGAATGAATGGCTGAATTATGATATATACATTCCTGATCTTCC
TCGTGCTGCTCGACTTTGCCTTTCCATTTGCTCTGTTAAAGGCCGAAAGGGTGCTAAAGAGGAACACTGT
CCATTGGCATGGGGAAATATAAACTTGTTTGATTACACAGACACTCTAGTATCTGGAAAAATGGCTTTGA
ATCTTTGGCCAGTACCTCATGGATTAGAAGATTTGCTGAACCCTATTGGTGTTACTGGATCAAATCCAAA
TAAAGAAACTCCATGCTTAGAGTTGGAGTTTGACTGGTTCAGCAGTGTGGTAAAGTTCCCAGATATGTCA
GTGATTGAAGAGCATGCCAATTGGTCTGTATCCCGAGAAGCAGGATTTAGCTATTCCCACGCAGGACTGA
GTAACAGACTAGCTAGAGACAATGAATTAAGGGAAAATGACAAAGAACAGCTCAAAGCAATTTCTACACG
AGATCCTCTCTCTGAAATCACTGAGCAGGAGAAAGATTTTCTATGGAGTCACAGACACTATTGTGTAACT
ATCCCCGAAATTCTACCCAAATTGCTTCTGTCTGTTAAATGGAATTCTAGAGATGAAGTAGCCCAGATGT
ATTGCTTGGTAAAAGATTGGCCTCCAATCAAACCTGAACAGGCTATGGAACTTCTGGACTGTAATTACCC
AGATCCTATGGTTCGAGGTTTTGCTGTTCGGTGCTTGGAAAAATATTTAACAGATGACAAACTTTCTCAG
TATTTAATTCAGCTAGTACAGGTCCTAAAATATGAACAATATTTGGATAACTTGCTTGTGAGATTTTTAC
TGAAGAAAGCATTGACTAATCAAAGGATTGGGCACTTTTTCTTTTGGCATTTAAAATCTGAGATGCACAA
TAAAACAGTTAGCCAGAGGTTTGGCCTGCTTTTGGAGTCCTATTGTCGTGCATGTGGGATGTATTTGAAG
CACCTGAATAGGCAAGTCGAGGCAATGGAAAAGCTCATTAACTTAACTGACATTCTCAAACAGGAGAAGA
AGGATGAAACACAAAAGGTACAGATGAAGTTTTTAGTTGAGCAAATGAGGCGACCAGATTTCATGGATGC
TCTACAGGGCTTTCTGTCTCCTCTAAACCCTGCTCATCAACTAGGAAACCTCAGGCTTGAAGAGTGTCGA
ATTATGTCCTCTGCAAAAAGGCCACTGTGGTTGAATTGGGAGAACCCAGACATCATGTCAGAGTTACTGT
TTCAGAACAATGAGATCATCTTTAAAAATGGGGATGATTTACGGCAAGATATGCTAACACTTCAAATTAT
TCGTATTATGGAAAATATCTGGCAAAATCAAGGTCTTGATCTTCGAATGTTACCTTATGGTTGTCTGTCA
ATCGGTGACTGTGTGGGACTTATTGAGGTGGTGCGAAATTCTCACACTATTATGCAAATTCAGTGCAAAG
GCGGCTTGAAAGGTGCACTGCAGTTCAACAGCCACACACTACATCAGTGGCTCAAAGACAAGAACAAAGG
AGAAATATATGATGCAGCCATTGACCTGTTTACACGTTCATGTGCTGGATACTGTGTAGCTACCTTCATT
TTGGGAATTGGAGATCGTCACAATAGTAACATCATGGTGAAAGACGATGGACAACTGTTTCATATAGATT
TTGGACACTTTTTGGATCACAAGAAGAAAAAATTTGGTTATAAACGAGAACGTGTGCCATTTGTTTTGAC
ACAGGATTTCTTAATAGTGATTAGTAAAGGAGCCCAAGAATGCACAAAGACAAGAGAATTTGAGAGGTTT
CAGGAGATGTGTTACAAGGCTTATCTAGCTATTCGACAGCATGCCAATCTCTTCATAAATCTTTTCTCAA
TGATGCTTGGCTCTGGAATGCCAGAACTACAATCTTTTGATGACATTGCATACATTCGAAAGACCCTAGC
CTTAGATAAAACTGAGCAAGAGGCTTTGGAGTATTTCATGAAACAAATGAATGATGCACATCATGGTGGC
TGGACAACAAAAATGGATTGGATCTTCCACACAATTAAACAGCATGCATTGAACTGA
